Addgene plasmid #23297: pcDNA-Ikka-HA (K44M)
Depositing lab: Warner Greene. Depositing organization: J. David Gladstone Institutes. Publication: Human T-cell leukemia virus type 1 Tax induction of NF-kappaB involves activation of the IkappaB kinase alpha (IKKalpha) and IKKbeta cellular kinases. Geleziunas R, Ferrell S, Lin X, Mu Y, Cunningham ET, Grant M, Connelly MA, Hambor JE, Marcu KB, Greene WC. Mol Cell Biol. 1998 Sep . 18(9):5157-65. PubMed 9710600.
Backbone
  Vector backbone: pcDNA3.1
  Backbone manufacturer: Invitrogen
  Backbone size w/o insert (bp): 5428
  Vector type: Mammalian Expression
  Selectable markers: Neomycin (select with G418)
Growth in bacteria
  Bacterial resistance: Ampicillin, 100 μg/mL
  Growth temperature: 37°C
  Growth strain: DH5alpha
  Copy number: Unknown
Gene/Insert
  Gene/Insert name: IKK alpha
  Species: M. musculus (mouse)
  Mutation: K44M
  Entrez Gene: Chuk (a.k.a. AI256658, Chuk1, Fbx24, Fbxo24, IKBKA, IKK alpha, IKK1, Ikka, NFKBIKA)
  Tag / fusion protein: HA (C terminal on insert)
  Cloning method: Restriction Enzyme
  Sequencing primers: 5′ CMV-F; 3′ BGH-rev
Terms and licenses: Academic/Nonprofit Terms; Industry Terms: Not Available to Industry
How to cite: pcDNA-Ikka-HA (K44M) was a gift from Warner Greene (Addgene plasmid # 23297 ; http://n2t.net/addgene:23297 ; RRID:Addgene_23297)
