[The description below was written by a language model from this plasmid's Addgene catalogue record.]
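Description:
pcDNA-Ikka-HA (K44M) is a mammalian expression plasmid built on the Invitrogen pcDNA3.1 backbone (about 5.4 kb without insert). It is propagated in E. coli under ampicillin selection, and it carries a neomycin resistance marker that allows G418 selection of stably transfected mammalian cells. The record gives no feature table, so the regulatory elements are not listed explicitly. However, the recommended sequencing primers (CMV forward and BGH reverse) fit the standard pcDNA3.1 layout, in which the insert sits between the CMV immediate-early promoter and the bovine growth hormone polyadenylation signal. That arrangement gives strong constitutive expression in transfected mammalian cells.

The insert is mouse IKK alpha (gene Chuk, also known as IKK1), one of the catalytic subunits of the IκB kinase complex that phosphorylates IκB proteins and so activates NF-κB. It was cloned by restriction enzyme methods and carries a C-terminal HA epitope tag, which allows detection or immunoprecipitation with anti-HA antibodies. The coding sequence contains a K44M substitution. Replacing this lysine in the kinase's ATP-binding region is a common way to produce a catalytically inactive protein, and such mutants are often used as dominant-negative inhibitors, although the record itself does not state the functional consequence.

The associated publication concerns activation of IKK alpha and IKK beta during NF-κB induction by the HTLV-1 Tax protein. The construct is therefore suited to transfection experiments that test whether IKK alpha kinase activity is required in NF-κB signalling, typically alongside a wild-type counterpart.
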