>Addgene plasmid #23297 | pcDNA-Ikka-HA (K44M) | addgene partial sequence | sequence record 29916 | 23297 with BGH-rev
CGGGCCTCTAGACTCGAGCGGCCGCCAGTGTGATGGATCCTCGAATTCCTACAAGCTAGCGTAATCTGGA
ACATCGTATGGGTATTCTGCTAACCAACTCCAATCAAGACTCATCAAACTACTGCTCTGGTCCTCATTTG
CTTCACGAATAATAGTACTTAAATGGCCAAGACAGTTCAGATTTTCTTCTATCATTTGTGCTAACGTCTC
TCCATCTTGAGGAGTTACCACACATGTCAGAGGATGTTCACGGTCTGCTAATGTAGGGGGCAGCCATGCT
GATACTGGAGGGGTTACTGTGCCTTCTAGACTGGATCCTACAAGAGAGCGGGCAGAACTCTGTGTACAGG
CAATTTTAAGGAGGTGCCAAATTTCTTTCTGCCTCTTTCCCTGCATAAACATGACAGTATTGTCAGCTTC
TTTGATGTTACTGAGGGCCACTTCCACCTTGGGGAGTAGATCAATAATCTTCTGCTTGCAGCCCAACAAC
TTGCTCAGGTGACCAAACAGCTCCTTGAGAACACGGTCCTGACTCTGCACGGTGTGCACGATGATCTTCA
CCATCTCTGTGCTGTCGCTGTACAAGTGATCAGGAGGTCTGTGCTTTAGCTGCTTATAGAGATCAATGGC
ACGCTGCTCCAGAGACTCCATCAAGTCTCCCTGGCGTCGTCCGTAGGGGCTCTTCTGCAGCTCCATGATT
TCAGTGTGCAAAGACATAATTTGATCCTCAAGATAACCAATGACACCAACCTCAGAATAGTGA
