>Addgene plasmid #23297 | pcDNA-Ikka-HA (K44M) | addgene partial sequence | sequence record 29917 | 23297 with CMV-F
GAGCTCTCTGGCTAACTAGAGAACCCACTGCTTACTGGCTTATCGAAATTAATACGACTCACTATAGGGA
GACCCAAGCTGGCTAGCGTTTAAACTTAAGCTTGGTACCGAGCTCGGATCCACTAGTAACGGCCGCCAGT
GTGCTGGAATTCTGCAGATCCGGAATTCCCACCATGGAGCGGCCCCCGGGGCTGCGGCCGGGCGCGGGCG
GCCCCTGGGAGATGCGGGAACGGCTTGGCACCGGCGGTTTCGGGAACGTCAGTCTGTACCAGCACCGGGA
ACTTGATCTCAAAATAGCAATTATGTCTTGTCGTTTAGAGCTAAGTTCCAAAAACAGAGAGCGATGGTGC
CATGAAATCCAGATCATGAAAAAGTTGGACCATGCGAATGTTGTAAAGGCCTGTGATGTCCCTGAGGAAT
TGAACTTTTTAATTAACGATGTGCCTCTTCTGGCAATGGAGTACTGTTCTGGAGGGGACCTCCGGAAGCT
ACTCAACAAACCAGAAAATTGTTGTGGACTTAAAGAAAGCCAGATACTTTCTTTACTGAGTGACATAGGA
TCTGGGATCCGATATCTGCATGAAAACAAAATTATACATCGAGATCTAAAACCTGAAAATATAGTTCTTC
AAGATGTTGGTGGGAAGACAATACATAAAATAATTGATTTGGGTTATGCCAAAGATGTTGATC
